>Addgene plasmid #15501 | L1-R184Q | addgene partial sequence | sequence record 22179 | 15501 with CMV-F
GCTCTCTGGCTACTAGAGAACCCACTGCTTACTGGCTTATCGAAATTAATACGACTCACTATAGGGAGAC
CCAAGCTTGGTACCGAGCTCGGATCCACTAGTAACGGCCGCCAGTGTGCTGGAATTCCGGCGCCGGGAAA
GATGGTCGTGGCGCTGCGGTACGTGTGGCCTCTCCTCCTCTGCAGCCCCTGCCTGCTTATCCAGATCCCC
GAGGAATATGAAGGACACCATGTGATGGAGCCACCTGTCATCACGGAACAGTCTCCACGGCGCCTGGTTG
TCTTCCCCACAGATGACATCAGCCTCAAGTGTGAGGCCAGTGGCAAGCCCGAAGTGCAGTTCCGCTGGAC
GAGGGATGGTGTCCACTTCAAACCCAAGGAAGAGCTGGGTGTGACCGTGTACCAGTCGCCCCACTCTGGC
TCCTTCACCATCACGGGCAACAACAGCAACTTTGCTCAGAGGTTCCAGGGCATCTACCGCTGCTTTGCCA
GCAATAAGCTGGGCACCGCCATGTCCCATGAGATCCGGCTCATGGCCGAGGGTGCCCCCAAGTGGCCAAA
GGAGACAGTGAAGCCCGTGGAGGTGGAGGAAGGGGAGTCAGTGGTTCTGCCTTGCAACCCTCCCCCAAGT
GCAGAGCCTCTCCGGATCTACTGGATGAACAGCAAGATCTTGCACATCAAGCA
