>Addgene plasmid #15501 | L1-R184Q | addgene partial sequence | sequence record 22180 | 15501 with BGHrev
TATAGAATAGGGCCCTCTAGATGCATGCTCGAGCGGCCGCCAGTGTGATGGATATCTGCAGAATTCCGGA
TCTGCCCAAGCTGGGGCAGAGCAGCGTGTGCCCAGGAAGGGGTGCAGCTGGGTTTTGGCAATAAAGTGGG
GACCGGGTGGTAGGAAGGGGATCCGAGGCAGCAAGTTCTCCTCTGCCCCAACTCCAGCCTCCCATGGGCC
TGCTGGAGAGGGAGGGGCCTGGATCCCAAGGCCAGGGGCACAGCATCTCCTGTCCTGGACTCCACTATTC
TAGGGCCACGGCAGGGTTGATGGGGGAAGTGGCCCCTGAGCTGTCATTGCCCCCTGCCGCCTCCTTCTCC
TTCTTGCCACTGTACTGGCCAATGAACGAACCATCCTCGTTGAACTGAACATCCACGCTGCCCCCATAAT
CGGCCAGGCTGTCGTCACTGCCCAGGGGCTTGATGTCCCCGTTGAGCGATGGCTGGCTGCTGCCAAAGGC
CTTCTCCTCGTTGTCACTCTCCAGGGACCTGTACTCGCCGAAGGTCTCATCTTTCATCGGTCGGGCCTCA
GAGTCCACCTGGGTGTCCTCCTTATCCTTCACTGAGTATTTGCCGCCCTTGCTGCGCTTGATGAAGCAGA
GGATGAGCAGGACGAGGAGCAGGAGGATGATGGCACTCACAAAGCCGATGAA
