[The description below was written by a language model from this plasmid's Addgene catalogue record.]
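Description:
L1-R184Q is a pcDNA3-based plasmid carrying a human L1CAM cDNA (neural cell adhesion molecule L1, also known as CD171 or NCAM-L1) with a single missense change, arginine 184 to glutamine. The insert of about 3.7 kb sits in a backbone of roughly 5.45 kb and was cloned as an EcoRI fragment, with the site preserved at both ends. Because the same enzyme flanks both ends, the cloning was non-directional, and the record does not comment on insert orientation. The T7 and SP6 primer sites flanking the pcDNA3 polylinker are listed for sequencing across the junctions. The plasmid is maintained in E. coli as a high-copy construct under ampicillin selection.

The catalogue lists the vector type as bacterial expression, but pcDNA3 is generally known as a mammalian expression backbone. It typically drives the insert from the CMV immediate-early promoter, provides a downstream polyadenylation signal, and carries a neomycin resistance cassette for selection in mammalian cells. No feature table accompanies this entry, so these elements are inferred from the named backbone rather than confirmed for this plasmid. No epitope tags or reporters are recorded.

The associated publication concerns pathological missense mutations of L1 and their effects on neurite outgrowth and branching on an L1 substrate. This suggests the construct is meant for expressing a disease-associated L1 variant in cells so that its adhesive and growth-promoting behaviour can be compared with wild-type L1. L1CAM mutations underlie X-linked neurological syndromes, as reflected in the gene aliases HSAS, MASA and SPG1. This plasmid appears to be one member of a set of point mutants for dissecting how individual residues contribute to L1 function.
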