Addgene plasmid #15501: L1-R184Q
Depositing lab: Vance Lemmon. Depositing organization: Case Western Reserve University. Publication: Pathological missense mutations of neural cell adhesion molecule L1 affect neurite outgrowth and branching on an L1 substrate. Cheng L, Lemmon V. Mol Cell Neurosci. 2004 Dec . 27(4):522-30. 10.1016/j.mcn.2004.08.005 PubMed 15555929.
Backbone
  Vector backbone: pcDNA3
  Backbone size w/o insert (bp): 5450
  Vector type: Bacterial Expression
Growth in bacteria
  Bacterial resistance: Ampicillin, 100 μg/mL
  Growth temperature: 37°C
  Growth strain: DH5alpha
  Copy number: High Copy
Gene/Insert
  Gene/Insert name: L1-R184Q (alt name: L1 point mutation)
  Species: H. sapiens (human)
  Insert size (bp): 3700
  Mutation: Arginine 184 changed to Glutamine
  Entrez Gene: L1CAM (a.k.a. CAML1, CD171, HSAS, HSAS1, HYCX, MASA, MIC5, N-CAM-L1, N-CAML1, NCAM-L1, S10, SPG1)
  Cloning method: Restriction Enzyme; 5′ cloning site EcoRI (not destroyed); 3′ cloning site EcoRI (not destroyed)
  Sequencing primers: 5′ T7; 3′ SP6
Terms and licenses: Academic/Nonprofit Terms; Industry Terms: Not Available to Industry
How to cite: L1-R184Q was a gift from Vance Lemmon (Addgene plasmid # 15501 ; http://n2t.net/addgene:15501 ; RRID:Addgene_15501)
